Addgene plasmid #60819: pESC-URA-hPOLISc
Purpose: to express human Pol iota recoded to yeast codons in yeast
Depositing lab: Youri Pavlov. Depositing organization: University of Nebraska Medical Center. Publication: Inaccurate DNA synthesis in cell extracts of yeast producing active human DNA polymerase iota. Makarova AV, Grabow C, Gening LV, Tarantul VZ, Tahirov TH, Bessho T, Pavlov YI. PLoS One. 2011 Jan 31;6(1):e16612. doi: 10.1371/journal.pone.0016612. PubMed 21304950.
Backbone
  Vector backbone: pESC-URA
  Backbone manufacturer: Stratagene
  Vector type: Yeast Expression
  Selectable markers: URA3
Growth in bacteria
  Bacterial resistance: Ampicillin, 100 μg/mL
  Growth temperature: 37°C
  Growth strain: DH5alpha
  Copy number: Unknown
Gene/Insert
  Gene/Insert name: POLI (alt name: DNA polymerase iota)
  Species: H. sapiens (human)
  Mutation: optimized to yeast codon usage
  Entrez Gene: POLI (a.k.a. RAD30B, RAD3OB, eta2)
  Promoter: GAL1
  Tag / fusion protein: c-myc (N terminal on backbone)
  Cloning method: Restriction Enzyme; 5′ cloning site XhoI (not destroyed); 3′ cloning site NheI (not destroyed)
  Sequencing primers: 5′ Gal1
Terms and licenses: Academic/Nonprofit Terms; Industry Terms: Not Available to Industry
How to cite: pESC-URA-hPOLISc was a gift from Youri Pavlov (Addgene plasmid # 60819 ; http://n2t.net/addgene:60819 ; RRID:Addgene_60819)
