[The description below was written by a language model from this plasmid's Addgene catalogue record and pLannotate feature annotations shown in this document.]
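Description:
pESC-URA-hPOLISc is a yeast episomal expression plasmid built on the Stratagene pESC-URA backbone and designed to produce human DNA polymerase iota (POLI, also known as RAD30B) in Saccharomyces cerevisiae. It is a shuttle vector. In E. coli it replicates from a high-copy ColE1/pUC-type origin and is selected through the AmpR β-lactamase gene. In yeast it is maintained by the 2μ origin and selected by the URA3 auxotrophic marker, which is expressed from its own promoter and can be counterselected with 5-FOA. An f1 origin is also present, along with short remnants of bom, rop, lacZα and lacI that are backbone leftovers with no evident function here.

The POLI coding sequence is human in origin but was recoded to yeast codon usage. It was cloned between XhoI and NheI sites, which are both retained, on the GAL1 side of the divergent GAL1,10 promoter, and it is followed by the CYC1 terminator. Expression is therefore regulated by Gal4 and inducible by galactose. The catalogue entry records an N-terminal c-myc epitope contributed by the backbone, although the feature table does not annotate this tag separately. A T7 promoter lies just upstream of the insert. The opposite GAL10-facing cassette, with its FLAG epitope remnant and ADH1 terminator, appears to be unoccupied.

Pol iota is an error-prone translesion synthesis polymerase with markedly template-dependent fidelity. According to the record, the plasmid serves to express the active human enzyme in yeast, for example to study inaccurate DNA synthesis in extracts of cells that produce it.
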