Features (pLannotate 1.2.2; 19 found; start..end, strand, type, name):
    137..186     +  misc_feature   bom (fragment): basis of mobility region from pBR322
    201..416     +  promoter       URA3 promoter: S. cerevisiae URA3
    417..1220    +  CDS            URA3: orotidine-5'-phosphate decarboxylase, required for uracil biosynthesis; S. cerevisiae URA3; yeast auxotrophic marker, counterselectable with 5-fluoroorotic acid (5-FOA)
   1299..1350    +  misc_feature   bom (fragment): basis of mobility region from pBR322
   1351..1806    -  rep_origin     f1 ori (sequence partly withheld): f1 bacteriophage origin of replication; arrow indicates direction of (+) strand synthesis
   1810..1879    -  CDS            lacZα (fragment): LacZα fragment of β-galactosidase; lacZ fragment
   1885..2050    -  terminator     ADH1 terminator: S. cerevisiae ADH1; transcription terminator for the S. cerevisiae alcohol dehydrogenase 1 (ADH1) gene
   2054..2176    -  CDS            ADH1 (fragment): ADH1_YEAST - Also known as ADC1. Experimental evidence at protein level: Swiss-Prot protein existence level 1. This isozyme preferentially catalyzes the conversion of primary unbranched alcohols to their corresponding aldehydes. Also shows activity toward secondary alcohols. From Saccharomyces cerevisiae (strain ATCC 204508 / S288c) (Baker's yeast).
   2195..2221    -  CDS            3xFLAG (fragment): three tandem FLAG® epitope tags
   2268..2932    +  promoter       GAL1,10 promoter: GAL1 and GAL10 genes of S. cerevisiae; divergent inducible promoter, regulated by Gal4
   2943..2961    +  promoter       T7 promoter: promoter for bacteriophage T7 RNA polymerase
   3012..5156    +  CDS            POLI: POLI_HUMAN - Also known as RAD30B. Experimental evidence at protein level: Swiss-Prot protein existence level 1. Error-prone DNA polymerase specifically involved in DNA repair (PubMed:11013228, PubMed:11387224). Plays an important role in translesion synthesis, where the normal high-fidelity DNA polymerases cannot proceed and DNA synthesis stalls (PubMed:11013228, PubMed:11387224, PubMed:14630940, PubMed:15199127). Favors Hoogsteen base-pairing in the active site (PubMed:15254543). Inserts the correct base with high-fidelity opposite an adenosine template (PubMed:15254543). Exhibits low fideli
   5170..5359    +  terminator     CYC1 terminator: S. cerevisiae CYC1; transcription terminator for CYC1
   5362..5419    -  CDS            lacI (fragment): lac repressor; lacI; The lac repressor binds to the lac operator to inhibit transcription in E. coli. This inhibition can be relieved by adding lactose or isopropyl-β-D-thiogalactopyranoside (IPTG).
   5602..6190    -  rep_origin     ori: high-copy-number ColE1/pMB1/pBR322/pUC origin of replication
   6361..7221    -  CDS            AmpR: β-lactamase; bla; confers resistance to ampicillin, carbenicillin, and related antibiotics
   7222..7326    -  promoter       AmpR promoter: bla
   7353..8695    -  rep_origin     2μ ori: yeast 2μ plasmid origin of replication
   8763..35      +  CDS            rop (fragment) (across the origin): Rop protein, which maintains plasmids at low copy number; rop
>Addgene plasmid #60819 | pESC-URA-hPOLISc | depositor full sequence | sequence record 97872 | pESC-URA-hPOLISc sequence 8763 bps
TCGCGCGTTTCGGTGATGACGGTGAAAACCTCTGACACATGCAGCTCCCGGAGACGGTCACAGCTTGTCT
GTAAGCGGATGCCGGGAGCAGACAAGCCCGTCAGGGCGCGTCAGCGGGTGTTGGCGGGTGTCGGGGCTGG
CTTAACTATGCGGCATCAGAGCAGATTGTACTGAGAGTGCACCATACCACAGCTTTTCAATTCAATTCAT
CATTTTTTTTTTATTCTTTTTTTTGATTTCGGTTTCTTTGAAATTTTTTTGATTCGGTAATCTCCGAACA
GAAGGAAGAACGAAGGAAGGAGCACAGACTTAGATTGGTATATATACGCATATGTAGTGTTGAAGAAACA
TGAAATTGCCCAGTATTCTTAACCCAACTGCACAGAACAAAAACCTGCAGGAAACGAAGATAAATCATGT
CGAAAGCTACATATAAGGAACGTGCTGCTACTCATCCTAGTCCTGTTGCTGCCAAGCTATTTAATATCAT
GCACGAAAAGCAAACAAACTTGTGTGCTTCATTGGATGTTCGTACCACCAAGGAATTACTGGAGTTAGTT
GAAGCATTAGGTCCCAAAATTTGTTTACTAAAAACACATGTGGATATCTTGACTGATTTTTCCATGGAGG
GCACAGTTAAGCCGCTAAAGGCATTATCCGCCAAGTACAATTTTTTACTCTTCGAAGACAGAAAATTTGC
TGACATTGGTAATACAGTCAAATTGCAGTACTCTGCGGGTGTATACAGAATAGCAGAATGGGCAGACATT
ACGAATGCACACGGTGTGGTGGGCCCAGGTATTGTTAGCGGTTTGAAGCAGGCGGCAGAAGAAGTAACAA
AGGAACCTAGAGGCCTTTTGATGTTAGCAGAATTGTCATGCAAGGGCTCCCTATCTACTGGAGAATATAC
TAAGGGTACTGTTGACATTGCGAAGAGCGACAAAGATTTTGTTATCGGCTTTATTGCTCAAAGAGACATG
GGTGGAAGAGATGAAGGTTACGATTGGTTGATTATGACACCCGGTGTGGGTTTAGATGACAAGGGAGACG
CATTGGGTCAACAGTATAGAACCGTGGATGATGTGGTCTCTACAGGATCTGACATTATTATTGTTGGAAG
AGGACTATTTGCAAAGGGAAGGGATGCTAAGGTAGAGGGTGAACGTTACAGAAAAGCAGGCTGGGAAGCA
TATTTGAGAAGATGCGGCCAGCAAAACTAAAAAACTGTATTATAAGTAAATGCATGTATACTAAACTCAC
AAATTAGAGCTTCAATTTAATTATATCAGTTATTACCCTATGCGGTGTGAAATACCGCACAGATGCGTAA
GGAGAAAATACCGCATCAGGAAATTGTAAACGTTAATATTTTGTTAAAATTCGCGTTAAATTTTTGTTAA
ATCAGCTCATTTTTTAACCAATAGGCCGAAATCGGCAAAATCCCTTATAAATCAAAAGAATAGACCGAGA
TAGGGT
[37 nt withheld, positions 1477-1513]
AAAGAACGTGGACTCCAACGTCAAAGG
[49 nt withheld, positions 1541-1589]
T
[91 nt withheld, positions 1591-1681]
G
[124 nt withheld, positions 1683-1806]
CCATTCGCCATTCAGGCTGCGCAACTGTTGGGAAGGGCGATCGGTGCGGGCCTCTTCGCTATTACGCCAG
CTGAATTGGAGCGACCTCATGCTATACCTGAGAAAGCAACCTGACCTACAGGAAAGAGTTACTCAAGAAT
AAGAATTTTCGTTTTAAAACCTAAGAGTCACTTTAAAATTTGTATACACTTATTTTTTTTATAACTTATT
TAATAATAAAAATCATAAATCATAAGAAATTCGCTTATTTAGAAGTGTCAACAACGTATCTACCAACGAT
TTGACCCTTTTCCATCTTTTCGTAAATTTCTGGCAAGGTAGACAAGCCGACAACCTTGATTGGAGACTTG
ACCAAACCTCTGGCGAAGAATTGTTAATTAAGAGCTCAGATCTTATCGTCGTCATCCTTGTAATCCATCG
ATACTAGTGCGGCCGCCCTTTAGTGAGGGTTGAATTCGAATTTTCAAAAATTCTTACTTTTTTTTTGGAT
GGACGCAAAGAAGTTTAATAATCATATTACATGGCATTACCACCATATACATATCCATATACATATCCAT
ATCTAATCTTACTTATATGTTGTGGAAATGTAAAGAGCCCCATTATCTTAGCCTAAAAAAACCTTCTCTT
TGGAACTTTCAGTAATACGCTTAACTGCTCATTGCTATATTGAAGTACGGATTAGAAGCCGCCGAGCGGG
TGACAGCCCTCCGAAGGAAGACTCTCCTCCGTGCGTCCTCGTCTTCACCGGTCGCGTTCCTGAAACGCAG
ATGTGCCTCGCGCCGCACTGCTCCGAACAATAAAGATTCTACAATACTAGCTTTTATGGTTATGAAGAGG
AAAAATTGGCAGTAACCTGGCCCCACAAACCTTCAAATGAACGAATCAAATTAACAACCATAGGATGATA
ATGCGATTAGTTTTTTAGCCTTATTTCTGGGGTAATTAATCAGCGAAGCGATGATTTTTGATCTATTAAC
AGATATATAAATGCAAAAACTGCATAACCACTTTAACTAATACTTTCAACATTTTCGGTTTGTATTACTT
CTTATTCAAATGTAATAAAAGTATCAACAAAAAATTGTTAATATACCTCTATACTTTAACGTCAAGGAGA
AAAAACCCCGGATCCGTAATACGACTCACTATAGGGCCCGGGCGTCGACATGGAACAGAAGTTGATTTCC
GAAGAAGACCTCGAGATGGAATTGGCTGACGTTGGTGCTGCTGCTTCTTCTCAAGGTGTTCACGACCAAG
TTTTGCCAACCCCAAACGCTTCTTCTAGAGTTATCGTTCACGTTGACTTGGACTGTTTCTACGCTCAAGT
TGAAATGATCTCTAACCCAGAATTGAAGGACAAGCCATTGGGTGTTCAACAAAAGTACTTGGTTGTTACC
TGTAACTACGAAGCTAGAAAGTTGGGTGTTAAGAAGTTGATGAACGTTAGAGACGCTAAGGAAAAGTGTC
CACAATTGGTTTTGGTTAACGGTGAAGACTTGACCAGATACAGAGAAATGTCTTACAAGGTTACCGAATT
GTTGGAAGAATTCTCTCCAGTTGTTGAAAGATTGGGTTTCGACGAAAACTTCGTTGACTTGACCGAAATG
GTTGAAAAGAGATTGCAACAATTGCAATCTGACGAATTGTCTGCTGTTACCGTTTCTGGTCACGTTTACA
ACAACCAATCTATCAACTTGTTGGACGTTTTGCACATCAGATTGTTGGTTGGTTCTCAAATCGCTGCTGA
AATGAGAGAAGCTATGTACAACCAATTGGGTTTGACCGGTTGTGCTGGTGTTGCTTCTAACAAGTTGTTG
GCTAAGTTGGTTTCTGGTGTTTTCAAGCCAAACCAACAAACCGTTTTGTTGCCAGAATCTTGTCAACACT
TGATCCACTCTTTGAACCACATCAAGGAAATCCCAGGTATCGGTTACAAGACCGCTAAGTGTTTGGAAGC
TTTGGGTATCAACTCTGTTAGAGACTTGCAAACCTTCTCTCCAAAGATCTTGGAAAAGGAATTGGGTATC
TCTGTTGCTCAAAGAATCCAAAAGTTGTCTTTCGGTGAAGACAACTCTCCAGTTATCTTGTCTGGTCCAC
CACAATCTTTCTCTGAAGAAGACTCTTTCAAGAAGTGTTCTTCTGAAGTTGAAGCTAAGAACAAGATCGA
AGAATTGTTGGCTTCTTTGTTGAACAGAGTTTGTCAAGACGGTAGAAAGCCACACACCGTTAGATTGATC
ATCAGAAGATACTCTTCTGAAAAGCACTACGGTAGAGAATCTAGACAATGTCCAATCCCATCTCACGTTA
TCCAAAAGTTGGGTACCGGTAACTACGACGTTATGACCCCAATGGTTGACATCTTGATGAAGTTGTTCAG
AAACATGGTTAACGTTAAGATGCCATTCCACTTGACCTTGTTGTCTGTTTGTTTCTGTAACTTGAAGGCT
TTGAACACCGCTAAGAAGGGTTTGATCGACTACTACTTGATGCCATCTTTGTCTACCACCTCTAGATCTG
GTAAGCACTCTTTCAAGATGAAGGACACCCACATGGAAGACTTCCCAAAGGACAAGGAAACCAACAGAGA
CTTCTTGCCATCTGGTAGAATCGAATCTACCAGAACCAGAGAATCTCCATTGGACACCACCAACTTCTCT
AAGGAAAAGGACATCAACGAATTCCCATTGTGTTCTTTGCCAGAAGGTGTTGACCAAGAAGTTTTCAAGC
AATTGCCAGTTGACATCCAAGAAGAAATCTTGTCTGGTAAGTCTAGAGAAAAGTTCCAAGGTAAGGGTTC
TGTTTCTTGTCCATTGCACGCTTCTAGAGGTGTTTTGTCTTTCTTCTCTAAGAAGCAAATGCAAGACATC
CCAATCAACCCAAGAGACCACTTGTCTTCTTCTAAGCAAGTTTCTTCTGTTTCTCCATGTGAACCAGGTA
CCTCTGGTTTCAACTCTTCTTCTTCTTCTTACATGTCTTCTCAAAAGGACTACTCTTACTACTTGGACAA
CAGATTGAAGGACGAAAGAATCTCTCAAGGTCCAAAGGAACCACAAGGTTTCCACTTCACCAACTCTAAC
CCAGCTGTTTCTGCTTTCCACTCTTTCCCAAACTTGCAATCTGAACAATTGTTCTCTAGAAACCACACCA
CCGACTCTCACAAGCAAACCGTTGCTACCGACTCTCACGAAGGTTTGACCGAAAACAGAGAACCAGACTC
TGTTGACGAAAAGATCACCTTCCCATCTGACATCGACCCACAAGTTTTCTACGAATTGCCAGAAGCTGTT
CAAAAGGAATTGTTGGCTGAATGGAAGAGAACCGGTTCTGACTTCCACATCGGTCACAAGTAAGCTAGCT
AAGATCCGCTCTAACCGAAAAGGAAGGAGTTAGACAACCTGAAGTCTAGGTCCCTATTTATTTTTTTATA
GTTATGTTAGTATTAAGAACGTTATTTATATTTCAAATTTTTCTTTTTTTTCTGTACAGACGCGTGTACG
CATGTAACATTATACTGAAAACCTTGCTTGAGAAGGTTTTGGGACGCTCGAAGATCCAGCTGCATTAATG
AATCGGCCAACGCGCGGGGAGAGGCGGTTTGCGTATTGGGCGCTCTTCCGCTTCCTCGCTCACTGACTCG
CTGCGCTCGGTCGTTCGGCTGCGGCGAGCGGTATCAGCTCACTCAAAGGCGGTAATACGGTTATCCACAG
AATCAGGGGATAACGCAGGAAAGAACATGTGAGCAAAAGGCCAGCAAAAGGCCAGGAACCGTAAAAAGGC
CGCGTTGCTGGCGTTTTTCCATAGGCTCCGCCCCCCTGACGAGCATCACAAAAATCGACGCTCAAGTCAG
AGGTGGCGAAACCCGACAGGACTATAAAGATACCAGGCGTTTCCCCCTGGAAGCTCCCTCGTGCGCTCTC
CTGTTCCGACCCTGCCGCTTACCGGATACCTGTCCGCCTTTCTCCCTTCGGGAAGCGTGGCGCTTTCTCA
TAGCTCACGCTGTAGGTATCTCAGTTCGGTGTAGGTCGTTCGCTCCAAGCTGGGCTGTGTGCACGAACCC
CCCGTTCAGCCCGACCGCTGCGCCTTATCCGGTAACTATCGTCTTGAGTCCAACCCGGTAAGACACGACT
TATCGCCACTGGCAGCAGCCACTGGTAACAGGATTAGCAGAGCGAGGTATGTAGGCGGTGCTACAGAGTT
CTTGAAGTGGTGGCCTAACTACGGCTACACTAGAAGGACAGTATTTGGTATCTGCGCTCTGCTGAAGCCA
GTTACCTTCGGAAAAAGAGTTGGTAGCTCTTGATCCGGCAAACAAACCACCGCTGGTAGCGGTGGTTTTT
TTGTTTGCAAGCAGCAGATTACGCGCAGAAAAAAAGGATCTCAAGAAGATCCTTTGATCTTTTCTACGGG
GTCTGACGCTCAGTGGAACGAAAACTCACGTTAAGGGATTTTGGTCATGAGATTATCAAAAAGGATCTTC
ACCTAGATCCTTTTAAATTAAAAATGAAGTTTTAAATCAATCTAAAGTATATATGAGTAAACTTGGTCTG
ACAGTTACCAATGCTTAATCAGTGAGGCACCTATCTCAGCGATCTGTCTATTTCGTTCATCCATAGTTGC
CTGACTCCCCGTCGTGTAGATAACTACGATACGGGAGGGCTTACCATCTGGCCCCAGTGCTGCAATGATA
CCGCGAGACCCACGCTCACCGGCTCCAGATTTATCAGCAATAAACCAGCCAGCCGGAAGGGCCGAGCGCA
GAAGTGGTCCTGCAACTTTATCCGCCTCCATCCAGTCTATTAATTGTTGCCGGGAAGCTAGAGTAAGTAG
TTCGCCAGTTAATAGTTTGCGCAACGTTGTTGCCATTGCTACAGGCATCGTGGTGTCACGCTCGTCGTTT
GGTATGGCTTCATTCAGCTCCGGTTCCCAACGATCAAGGCGAGTTACATGATCCCCCATGTTGTGCAAAA
AAGCGGTTAGCTCCTTCGGTCCTCCGATCGTTGTCAGAAGTAAGTTGGCCGCAGTGTTATCACTCATGGT
TATGGCAGCACTGCATAATTCTCTTACTGTCATGCCATCCGTAAGATGCTTTTCTGTGACTGGTGAGTAC
TCAACCAAGTCATTCTGAGAATAGTGTATGCGGCGACCGAGTTGCTCTTGCCCGGCGTCAATACGGGATA
ATACCGCGCCACATAGCAGAACTTTAAAAGTGCTCATCATTGGAAAACGTTCTTCGGGGCGAAAACTCTC
AAGGATCTTACCGCTGTTGAGATCCAGTTCGATGTAACCCACTCGTGCACCCAACTGATCTTCAGCATCT
TTTACTTTCACCAGCGTTTCTGGGTGAGCAAAAACAGGAAGGCAAAATGCCGCAAAAAAGGGAATAAGGG
CGACACGGAAATGTTGAATACTCATACTCTTCCTTTTTCAATATTATTGAAGCATTTATCAGGGTTATTG
TCTCATGAGCGGATACATATTTGAATGTATTTAGAAAAATAAACAAATAGGGGTTCCGCGCACATTTCCC
CGAAAAGTGCCACCTGAACGAAGCATCTGTGCTTCATTTTGTAGAACAAAAATGCAACGCGAGAGCGCTA
ATTTTTCAAACAAAGAATCTGAGCTGCATTTTTACAGAACAGAAATGCAACGCGAAAGCGCTATTTTACC
AACGAAGAATCTGTGCTTCATTTTTGTAAAACAAAAATGCAACGCGAGAGCGCTAATTTTTCAAACAAAG
AATCTGAGCTGCATTTTTACAGAACAGAAATGCAACGCGAGAGCGCTATTTTACCAACAAAGAATCTATA
CTTCTTTTTTGTTCTACAAAAATGCATCCCGAGAGCGCTATTTTTCTAACAAAGCATCTTAGATTACTTT
TTTTCTCCTTTGTGCGCTCTATAATGCAGTCTCTTGATAACTTTTTGCACTGTAGGTCCGTTAAGGTTAG
AAGAAGGCTACTTTGGTGTCTATTTTCTCTTCCATAAAAAAAGCCTGACTCCACTTCCCGCGTTTACTGA
TTACTAGCGAAGCTGCGGGTGCATTTTTTCAAGATAAAGGCATCCCCGATTATATTCTATACCGATGTGG
ATTGCGCATACTTTGTGAACAGAAAGTGATAGCGTTGATGATTCTTCATTGGTCAGAAAATTATGAACGG
TTTCTTCTATTTTGTCTCTATATACTACGTATAGGAAATGTTTACATTTTCGTATTGTTTTCGATTCACT
CTATGAATAGTTCTTACTACAATTTTTTTGTCTAAAGAGTAATACTAGAGATAAACATAAAAAATGTAGA
GGTCGAGTTTAGATGCAAGTTCAAGGAGCGAAAGGTGGATGGGTAGGTTATATAGGGATATAGCACAGAG
ATATATAGCAAAGAGATACTTTTGAGCAATGTTTGTGGAAGCGGTATTCGCAATATTTTAGTAGCTCGTT
ACAGTCCGGTGCGTTTTTGGTTTTTTGAAAGTGCGTCTTCAGAGCGCTTTTGGTTTTCAAAAGCGCTCTG
AAGTTCCTATACTTTCTAGAGAATAGGAACTTCGGAATAGGAACTTCAAAGCGTTTCCGAAAACGAGCGC
TTCCGAAAATGCAACGCGAGCTGCGCACATACAGCTCACTGTTCACGTCGCACCTATATCTGCGTGTTGC
CTGTATATATATATACATGAGAAGAACGGCATAGTGCGTGTTTATGCTTAAATGCGTACTTATATGCGTC
TATTTATGTAGGATGAAAGGTAGTCTAGTACCTCCTGTGATATTATCCCATTCCATGCGGGGTATCGTAT
GCTTCCTTCAGCACTACCCTTTAGCTGTTCTATATGCTGCCACTCCTCAATTGGATTAGTCTCATCCTTC
AATGCTATCATTTCCTTTGATATTGGATCATACTAAGAAACCATTATTATCATGACATTAACCTATAAAA
ATAGGCGTATCACGAGGCCCTTTCGTC
