>Addgene plasmid #60819 | pESC-URA-hPOLISc | addgene partial sequence | sequence record 100280 | GAL1 5'-AATATACCTCTATACTTTAACGTC-3'
CGTAATACGACTCACTATAGGGCCCGGGCGTCGACATGGAACAGAAGTTGATTTCCGAAGAAGACCTCGA
GATGGAATTGGCTGACGTTGGTGCTGCTGCTTCTTCTCAAGGTGTTCACGACCAAGTTTTGCCAACCCCA
AACGCTTCTTCTAGAGTTATCGTTCACGTTGACTTGGACTGTTTCTACGCTCAAGTTGAAATGATCTCTA
ACCCAGAATTGAAGGACAAGCCATTGGGTGTTCAACAAAAGTACTTGGTTGTTACCTGTAACTACGAAGC
TAGAAAGTTGGGTGTTAAGAAGTTGATGAACGTTAGAGACGCTAAGGAAAAGTGTCCACAATTGGTTTTG
GTTAACGGTGAAGACTTGACCAGATACAGAGAAATGTCTTACAAGGTTACCGAATTGTTGGAAGAATTCT
CTCCAGTTGTTGAAAGATTGGGTTTCGACGAAAACTTCGTTGACTTGACCGAAATGGTTGAAAAGAGATT
GCAACAATTGCAATCTGACGAATTGTCTGCTGTTACCGTTTCTGGTCACGTTTACAACAACCAATCTATC
AACTTGTTGGACGTTTTGCACATCAGATTGTTGGTTGGTTCTCAAATCGCTGCTGAAATGAGAGAAGCTA
TGTACAACCAATTGGGTTTGACCGGTTGTGCTGGTGTTGCTTCTAACAAGTTGTTGGCTAAGTTGGTTTC
TGGTGTTTTCAAGCCAAACCAACAAACCGTTTTGTTGCCAGAATCTTGTCAACACTTGATCCACTCTTTG
AACCACATCAAGGAAATCCCAGGTATCGGTTACAAGACCGCTAAGTGTTTGGAAGCTTTGGGTATCAACT
CTGTTAGAGACTTGCAAACCTTCTCTCCAAAGATCTTGGAAAAGGAATTGGGTATCTCTGTTGCTCAAAG
AATCCAAAAGTTGTCTTTCGGTGAAGACAACTCTCCA
