>Addgene plasmid #60819 | pESC-URA-hPOLISc | addgene partial sequence | sequence record 100283 | L4440 5'-AGCGAGTCAGTGAGCGAG-3'
CCGCCTCTCCCCGCGCGTTGGCCGATTCATTAATGCAGCTGGATCTTCGAGCGTCCCAAAACCTTCTCAA
GCAAGGTTTTCAGTATAATGTTACATGCGTACACGCGTCTGTACAGAAAAAAAAGAAAAATTTGAAATAT
AAATAACGTTCTTAATACTAACATAACTATAAAAAAATAAATAGGGACCTAGACTTCAGGTTGTCTAACT
CCTTCCTTTTCGGTTAGAGCGGATCTTAGCTAGCTTACTTGTGACCGATGTGGAAGTCAGAACCGGTTCT
CTTCCATTCAGCCAACAATTCCTTTTGAACAGCTTCTGGCAATTCGTAGAAAACTTGTGGGTCGATGTCA
GATGGGAAGGTGATCTTTTCGTCAACAGAGTCTGGTTCTCTGTTTTCGGTCAAACCTTCGTGAGAGTCGG
TAGCAACGGTTTGCTTGTGAGAGTCGGTGGTGTGGTTTCTAGAGAACAATTGTTCAGATTGCAAGTTTGG
GAAAGAGTGGAAAGCAGAAACAGCTGGGTTAGAGTTGGTGAAGTGGAAACCTTGTGGTTCCTTTGGACCT
TGAGAGATTCTTTCGTCCTTCAATCTGTTGTCCAAGTAGTAAGAGTAGTCCTTTTGAGAAGACATGTAAG
AAGAAGAAGAAGAGTTGAAACCAGAGGTACCTGGTTCACATGGAGAAACAGAAGAAACTTGCTTAGAAGA
AGACAAGTGGTCTCTTGGGTTGATTGGGATGTCTTGCATTTGCTTCTTAGAGAA
